>Addgene plasmid #32547 | p3-K230-FokI_R (RR) | addgene partial sequence | sequence record 41294 | CMV-F
AGCTCTCTGGCTAACTAGAGAACCCACTGCTTACTGGCTTATCGAAATTAATACGACTCACTATAGGGAG
ACCCAAGCTTGCCACCATGGTGTACCCCTACGACGTGCCCGACTACGCCGAATTGCCTCCAAAAAAGAAG
AGAAAGGTAGGGATCCGAATTCCCGGGGAAAAACCGTACAGGTGTAAGTACTGCGACCGCTCCTTCAGCG
ACTCTTCGAACCTCCAGCGGCACGTCCGGAACATCCACACCGGGGAAAAACCGTATAAATGCGGCCAGTG
TGGGAAGTTCTACTCGCAGGTCTCCCACCTCACCCGCCACCAGAAAATCCACACCGGGGAAAAACCGTTT
CATTGTGGTTATTGTGAAAAATCTTTTTCTGTTAAAGATTATTTGACTAAACATATTCGTACTCATACCG
GGGAAAAACCGTATAAGTGCATGGAGTGTGGGAAGGCTTTTAACCGCAGGTCACACCTCACACGGCACCA
GCGGATTCACACCGGTGAAAAACAACTAGTCAAAAGTGAACTGGAGGAGAAGAAATCTGAACTTCGTCAT
AAATTGAAATATGTGCCTCATGAATATATTGAATTAATTGAAATTGCCAGAAATCCCACTCAGGATAGAA
TTCTTGAAATGAAGGTAATGGAATTTTTTATGAAAGTTTATGGATATAGAGGTGAGCATTTGGGTGGATC
AAGGAAACCGGACGGAGCAATTTATACTGTCGGATCTCCTATTGATTACGGTGTGATCGTGGATACTAAA
GCTTATAGCGGAGGTTATAATCTGCCAATTGGCCAAGCACGAGAAATGCAACGATATGTCGAA
