[The description below was written by a language model from this plasmid's Addgene catalogue record.]
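Description:
p3-K230-FokI_R (RR) is a mammalian expression plasmid encoding one half of a zinc finger nuclease (ZFN) pair. Its backbone, p3 (about 5.5 kb without the insert), is a pcDNA3 derivative into which an oligonucleotide was inserted to supply an HA epitope and a nuclear localisation signal, along with a rearranged set of restriction sites. The plasmid is maintained at high copy number in E. coli under ampicillin selection. The record does not name the promoter or give a feature table. pcDNA3-type vectors normally drive expression from the CMV immediate-early promoter, and the listed T7 and SP6 sequencing primers fit the usual pcDNA3 arrangement flanking the cloning site.

The insert is an artificial ZFN coding sequence cloned between XmaI and XhoI sites, both preserved, so that it is fused downstream of the backbone-encoded N-terminal HA tag and NLS. The HA tag allows immunodetection and the NLS directs the protein to the nucleus. The protein is the "right" (R) monomer of the K230 ZFN, in which a zinc finger DNA-binding array is joined to the FokI cleavage domain. According to the depositor, the original FokI domain was replaced by Sharkey RR, an improved obligate-heterodimer nuclease variant. Such variants cleave only when paired with a complementary partner domain on the other monomer, which reduces off-target cutting by homodimers. The construct is therefore meant to be co-transfected with a matching left-hand ZFN plasmid. The genomic target of K230 is not stated in the record, but the associated work used ZFNs to generate targeted chromosomal deletions in human cells.
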