Addgene plasmid #32547: p3-K230-FokI_R (RR)
Depositing lab: Jin-Soo Kim. Depositing organization: Seoul National University. Publication: Targeted chromosomal deletions in human cells using zinc finger nucleases. Lee HJ, Kim E, Kim JS. Genome Res. 2010 Jan;20(1):81-9. Epub 2009 Dec 1. 10.1101/gr.099747.109 PubMed 19952142.
Backbone
  Vector backbone: p3
  Backbone size w/o insert (bp): 5500
  Modifications to backbone: pcDNA3 plasmid with insertion of oligo that contains HA epitope/NLS signal and modified restriction enzyme structure
  Vector type: Mammalian Expression
Growth in bacteria
  Bacterial resistance: Ampicillin, 100 μg/mL
  Growth temperature: 37°C
  Growth strain: DH5alpha
  Copy number: High Copy
Gene/Insert
  Gene/Insert name: ZFN
  Species: artificial protein
  Tag / fusion protein: HA epitope (N terminal on backbone)
  Cloning method: Restriction Enzyme; 5′ cloning site XmaI (not destroyed); 3′ cloning site XhoI (not destroyed)
  Sequencing primers: 5′ T7; 3′ SP6
Terms and licenses: Academic/Nonprofit Terms; Industry Terms: Not Available to Industry
Depositor comments: Fok I nuclease domain of K230 ZFN_R was replaced by an improved version of heterodimer-obligatory nuclease called Sharkey RR (J Mol Biol. 2010 Jul 2;400(1):96-107. Epub 2010 May 4.)
How to cite: p3-K230-FokI_R (RR) was a gift from Jin-Soo Kim (Addgene plasmid # 32547 ; http://n2t.net/addgene:32547 ; RRID:Addgene_32547)
